Addgene plasmid #9008: 1036 pcDNA3 Myr HA Akt1
Purpose: Mammalian expression of human Akt1 with myr, HA tags
Depositing lab: William Sellers. Depositing organization: Dana-Farber Cancer Institute. Publication: Regulation of G1 progression by the PTEN tumor suppressor protein is linked to inhibition of the phosphatidylinositol 3-kinase/Akt pathway. Ramaswamy S, Nakamura N, Vazquez F, Batt DB, Perera S, Roberts TM, Sellers WR. Proc Natl Acad Sci U S A. 1999 Mar 2. 96(5):2110-5. 10.1073/pnas.96.5.2110 PubMed 10051603.
Backbone
  Vector backbone: pcDNA3
  Backbone manufacturer: Invitrogen
  Backbone size w/o insert (bp): 5446
  Vector type: Mammalian Expression
  Selectable markers: Neomycin (select with G418)
Growth in bacteria
  Bacterial resistance: Ampicillin, 100 μg/mL
  Growth temperature: 37°C
  Growth strain: DH5alpha
  Copy number: High Copy
Gene/Insert
  Gene/Insert name: Akt1 (alt name: Akt)
  Species: H. sapiens (human)
  Insert size (bp): 1500
  Entrez Gene: AKT1 (a.k.a. AKT, PKB, PKB-ALPHA, PRKBA, RAC, RAC-ALPHA)
  Tag / fusion protein: myr (N terminal on backbone); HA (N terminal on backbone)
  Cloning method: Restriction Enzyme; 5′ cloning site BamHI (not destroyed); 3′ cloning site EcoRI (not destroyed)
  Sequencing primers: 5′ CMV-F; 3′ BGH-rev
Terms and licenses: Academic/Nonprofit Terms; Industry Terms: Not Available to Industry
Depositor comments: The sequence of the HA tag in this plasmid is YAYDVPDYA instead of YPYDVPDYA. Not all HA antibodies will recognize this sequence. Cell Signaling Technology's HA antibody #2367 will work.
How to cite: 1036 pcDNA3 Myr HA Akt1 was a gift from William Sellers (Addgene plasmid # 9008 ; http://n2t.net/addgene:9008 ; RRID:Addgene_9008)
