[The description below was written by a language model from this plasmid's Addgene catalogue record and pLannotate feature annotations shown in this document.]
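Description:
1036 pcDNA3 Myr HA Akt1 is a mammalian expression plasmid built on the Invitrogen pcDNA3 backbone, carrying human AKT1 cloned between BamHI and EcoRI sites. The sequenced record is about 7.0 kb. In bacteria it is maintained at high copy from a ColE1/pUC-type origin with ampicillin selection through β-lactamase, and an f1 origin is also present. For mammalian cells, an SV40 early promoter drives the neomycin phosphotransferase gene followed by an SV40 polyadenylation signal, allowing G418 selection of stable transfectants.

The expression cassette uses the CMV immediate early enhancer and promoter and terminates at the bovine growth hormone polyadenylation signal. T7 and SP6 phage promoters flank the insert, as is standard for pcDNA3. The open reading frame begins with the N-myristoylation signal from Src kinase, followed by an HA epitope and then the AKT1 coding sequence. Myristoylation anchors a protein to membranes, which for Akt is generally used to produce a constitutively active kinase independent of upstream phosphatidylinositol 3-kinase signalling. That fits the associated study on PTEN, the PI3K/Akt pathway and G1 progression, although the record itself states only mammalian expression of tagged Akt1 as the purpose.

The HA tag was not annotated by the automated feature caller. This is probably because, as the depositor notes, it carries a single-residue change from the canonical epitope, so not all anti-HA antibodies will recognise it. Several short annotated fragments (an HIV-1 LTR piece, an elongin C match downstream of AKT1, and ble and lacI fragments) look like partial similarity hits or backbone remnants rather than functional elements.
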