Features (pLannotate 1.2.2; 23 found; start..end, strand, type, name):
     26..78      -  misc_feature   bom (fragment): basis of mobility region from pBR322
    233..612     +  enhancer       CMV enhancer: human cytomegalovirus immediate early enhancer
    613..816     +  promoter       CMV promoter: human cytomegalovirus (CMV) immediate early promoter
    812..845     +  LTR            5' LTR (truncated) (fragment): truncated 5' long terminal repeat (LTR) from HIV-1
    861..879     +  promoter       T7 promoter: promoter for bacteriophage T7 RNA polymerase
    902..943     +  CDS            myr: N-myristoylation signal from Src kinase (Pellman et al., 1985; Kaplan et al., 1988)
    986..2425    +  CDS            AKT1 (sequence withheld): AKT1_HUMAN - Also known as PKB, RAC. Experimental evidence at protein level: Swiss-Prot protein existence level 1. AKT1 is one of 3 closely related serine/threonine-protein kinases (AKT1, AKT2 and AKT3) called the AKT kinase, and which regulate many processes including metabolism, proliferation, cell survival, growth and angiogenesis (PubMed:15526160, PubMed:11882383, PubMed:21620960, PubMed:21432781). This is mediated through serine and/or threonine phosphorylation of a range of downstream substrates (PubMed:15526160, PubMed:11882383, PubMed:21620960, PubMed:21432781). Over 100 substrate cand
   2439..2501    +  CDS            ELOC (fragment): ELOC_BOVIN - Also known as TCEB1. Experimental evidence at protein level: Swiss-Prot protein existence level 1. The elongin BC complex seems to be involved as an adapter protein in the proteasomal degradation of target proteins via different E3 ubiquitin ligase complexes, including the von Hippel-Lindau ubiquitination complex CBC(VHL). By binding to BC-box motifs it seems to link target recruitment subunits, like VHL and members of the SOCS box family, to Cullin/RBX1 modules that activate E2 ubiquitination enzymes. From Bos taurus (Bovine).
   2571..2589    -  promoter       SP6 promoter: promoter for bacteriophage SP6 RNA polymerase
   2615..2839    +  polyA_signal   bGH poly(A) signal: bovine growth hormone polyadenylation signal
   2843..2864    +  promoter       SV40 promoter (fragment): SV40 enhancer and early promoter
   2885..3313    +  rep_origin     f1 ori (sequence partly withheld): f1 bacteriophage origin of replication; arrow indicates direction of (+) strand synthesis
   3327..3656    +  promoter       SV40 promoter: SV40 enhancer and early promoter
   3723..4514    +  CDS            neo: KKA2_KLEPN - Also known as kan, nptII. Experimental evidence at protein level: Swiss-Prot protein existence level 1. Resistance to kanamycin, neomycin, paromomycin, ribostamycin, butirosin and gentamicin B. From Klebsiella pneumoniae.
   4538..4696    +  CDS            ble (fragment): BLE_KLEPN - Experimental evidence at protein level: Swiss-Prot protein existence level 1. Binding protein with a strong affinity to the bleomycin family of antibiotics. Binds to CL990; an antimitotic-antibiotic compound. From Klebsiella pneumoniae.
   4691..4812    +  polyA_signal   SV40 poly(A) signal: SV40 polyadenylation signal
   4885..4901    -  protein_bind   lac operator: The lac repressor binds to the lac operator to inhibit transcription in E. coli. This inhibition can be relieved by adding lactose or isopropyl-β-D-thiogalactopyranoside (IPTG). lac repressor encoded by lacI
   4909..4939    -  promoter       lac promoter: promoter for the E. coli lac operon
   4954..4975    -  protein_bind   CAP binding site: CAP binding activates transcription in the presence of cAMP. E. coli catabolite activator protein
   4988..5080    -  CDS            lacI (fragment): lac repressor; lacI; The lac repressor binds to the lac operator to inhibit transcription in E. coli. This inhibition can be relieved by adding lactose or isopropyl-β-D-thiogalactopyranoside (IPTG).
   5263..5851    -  rep_origin     ori: high-copy-number ColE1/pMB1/pBR322/pUC origin of replication
   6022..6882    -  CDS            AmpR: β-lactamase; bla; confers resistance to ampicillin, carbenicillin, and related antibiotics
   6883..6987    -  promoter       AmpR promoter: bla
>Addgene plasmid #9008 | 1036 pcDNA3 Myr HA Akt1 | addgene full sequence | sequence record 228302 | Addgene NGS Result
CGGATCGGGAGATCTCCCGATCCCCTATGGTGCACTCTCAGTACAATCTGCTCTGATGCCGCATAGTTAA
GCCAGTATCTGCTCCCTGCTTGTGTGTTGGAGGTCGCTGAGTAGTGCGCGAGCAAAATTTAAGCTACAAC
AAGGCAAGGCTTGACCGACAATTGCATGAAGAATCTGCTTAGGGTTAGGCGTTTTGCGCTGCTTCGCGAT
GTACGGGCCAGATATACGCGTTGACATTGATTATTGACTAGTTATTAATAGTAATCAATTACGGGGTCAT
TAGTTCATAGCCCATATATGGAGTTCCGCGTTACATAACTTACGGTAAATGGCCCGCCTGGCTGACCGCC
CAACGACCCCCGCCCATTGACGTCAATAATGACGTATGTTCCCATAGTAACGCCAATAGGGACTTTCCAT
TGACGTCAATGGGTGGAGTATTTACGGTAAACTGCCCACTTGGCAGTACATCAAGTGTATCATATGCCAA
GTACGCCCCCTATTGACGTCAATGACGGTAAATGGCCCGCCTGGCATTATGCCCAGTACATGACCTTATG
GGACTTTCCTACTTGGCAGTACATCTACGTATTAGTCATCGCTATTACCATGGTGATGCGGTTTTGGCAG
TACATCAATGGGCGTGGATAGCGGTTTGACTCACGGGGATTTCCAAGTCTCCACCCCATTGACGTCAATG
GGAGTTTGTTTTGGCACCAAAATCAACGGGACTTTCCAAAATGTCGTAACAACTCCGCCCCATTGACGCA
AATGGGCGGTAGGCGTGTACGGTGGGAGGTCTATATAAGCAGAGCTCTCTGGCTAACTAGAGAACCCACT
GCTTACTGGCTTATCGAAATTAATACGACTCACTATAGGGAGACCCAAGCTTCCCACCACCATGGGGAGC
AGCAAGAGCAAGCCCAAGGACCCCAGCCAGCGCGCCTACGCCTACGACGTGCCCGACTACGCCTCCCTCG
GATCC
[1440 nt withheld, positions 986-2425]
TGAGGCGGCGGTGGAATTCCCAATTGCACCTGAAATTGCACTGGAACTGCTGATGGCTGCGAACTTCTTA
GATTGTTAAGGTCTCCAATTCTGCAGATATCCATCACACTGGCGGCCGCTCGAGCATGCATCTAGAGGGC
CCTATTCTATAGTGTCACCTAAATGCTAGAGCTCGCTGATCAGCCTCGACTGTGCCTTCTAGTTGCCAGC
CATCTGTTGTTTGCCCCTCCCCCGTGCCTTCCTTGACCCTGGAAGGTGCCACTCCCACTGTCCTTTCCTA
ATAAAATGAGGAAATTGCATCGCATTGTCTGAGTAGGTGTCATTCTATTCTGGGGGGTGGGGTGGGGCAG
GACAGCAAGGGGGAGGATTGGGAAGACAATAGCAGGCATGCTGGGGATGCGGTGGGCTCTATGGCTTCTG
AGGCGGAAAGAACCAGCTGGGGCTCTAGGGGGTATCCCC
[124 nt withheld, positions 2885-3008]
C
[91 nt withheld, positions 3010-3100]
A
[49 nt withheld, positions 3102-3150]
CCTTTGACGTTGGAGTCCACGTTCTTT
[37 nt withheld, positions 3178-3214]
ACCCTATCTCGGTCTATTCTTTTGATTTATAAGGGATTTTGCCGATTTCGGCCTATTGGTTAAAAAATGA
GCTGATTTAACAAAAATTTAACGCGAATTAATTCTGTGGAATGTGTGTCAGTTAGGGTGTGGAAAGTCCC
CAGGCTCCCCAGCAGGCAGAAGTATGCAAAGCATGCATCTCAATTAGTCAGCAACCAGGTGTGGAAAGTC
CCCAGGCTCCCCAGCAGGCAGAAGTATGCAAAGCATGCATCTCAATTAGTCAGCAACCATAGTCCCGCCC
CTAACTCCGCCCATCCCGCCCCTAACTCCGCCCAGTTCCGCCCATTCTCCGCCCCATGGCTGACTAATTT
TTTTTATTTATGCAGAGGCCGAGGCCGCCTCTGCCTCTGAGCTATTCCAGAAGTAGTGAGGAGGCTTTTT
TGGAGGCCTAGGCTTTTGCAAAAAGCTCCCGGGAGCTTGTATATCCATTTTCGGATCTGATCAAGAGACA
GGATGAGGATCGTTTCGCATGATTGAACAAGATGGATTGCACGCAGGTTCTCCGGCCGCTTGGGTGGAGA
GGCTATTCGGCTATGACTGGGCACAACAGACAATCGGCTGCTCTGATGCCGCCGTGTTCCGGCTGTCAGC
GCAGGGGCGCCCGGTTCTTTTTGTCAAGACCGACCTGTCCGGTGCCCTGAATGAACTGCAGGACGAGGCA
GCGCGGCTATCGTGGCTGGCCACGACGGGCGTTCCTTGCGCAGCTGTGCTCGACGTTGTCACTGAAGCGG
GAAGGGACTGGCTGCTATTGGGCGAAGTGCCGGGGCAGGATCTCCTGTCATCTCACCTTGCTCCTGCCGA
GAAAGTATCCATCATGGCTGATGCAATGCGGCGGCTGCATACGCTTGATCCGGCTACCTGCCCATTCGAC
CACCAAGCGAAACATCGCATCGAGCGAGCACGTACTCGGATGGAAGCCGGTCTTGTCGATCAGGATGATC
TGGACGAAGAGCATCAGGGGCTCGCGCCAGCCGAACTGTTCGCCAGGCTCAAGGCGCGCATGCCCGACGG
CGAGGATCTCGTCGTGACCCATGGCGATGCCTGCTTGCCGAATATCATGGTGGAAAATGGCCGCTTTTCT
GGATTCATCGACTGTGGCCGGCTGGGTGTGGCGGACCGCTATCAGGACATAGCGTTGGCTACCCGTGATA
TTGCTGAAGAGCTTGGCGGCGAATGGGCTGACCGCTTCCTCGTGCTTTACGGTATCGCCGCTCCCGATTC
GCAGCGCATCGCCTTCTATCGCCTTCTTGACGAGTTCTTCTGAGCGGGACTCTGGGGTTCGAAATGACCG
ACCAAGCGACGCCCAACCTGCCATCACGAGATTTCGATTCCACCGCCGCCTTCTATGAAAGGTTGGGCTT
CGGAATCGTTTTCCGGGACGCCGGCTGGATGATCCTCCAGCGCGGGGATCTCATGCTGGAGTTCTTCGCC
CACCCCAACTTGTTTATTGCAGCTTATAATGGTTACAAATAAAGCAATAGCATCACAAATTTCACAAATA
AAGCATTTTTTTCACTGCATTCTAGTTGTGGTTTGTCCAAACTCATCAATGTATCTTATCATGTCTGTAT
ACCGTCGACCTCTAGCTAGAGCTTGGCGTAATCATGGTCATAGCTGTTTCCTGTGTGAAATTGTTATCCG
CTCACAATTCCACACAACATACGAGCCGGAAGCATAAAGTGTAAAGCCTGGGGTGCCTAATGAGTGAGCT
AACTCACATTAATTGCGTTGCGCTCACTGCCCGCTTTCCAGTCGGGAAACCTGTCGTGCCAGCTGCATTA
ATGAATCGGCCAACGCGCGGGGAGAGGCGGTTTGCGTATTGGGCGCTCTTCCGCTTCCTCGCTCACTGAC
TCGCTGCGCTCGGTCGTTCGGCTGCGGCGAGCGGTATCAGCTCACTCAAAGGCGGTAATACGGTTATCCA
CAGAATCAGGGGATAACGCAGGAAAGAACATGTGAGCAAAAGGCCAGCAAAAGGCCAGGAACCGTAAAAA
GGCCGCGTTGCTGGCGTTTTTCCATAGGCTCCGCCCCCCTGACGAGCATCACAAAAATCGACGCTCAAGT
CAGAGGTGGCGAAACCCGACAGGACTATAAAGATACCAGGCGTTTCCCCCTGGAAGCTCCCTCGTGCGCT
CTCCTGTTCCGACCCTGCCGCTTACCGGATACCTGTCCGCCTTTCTCCCTTCGGGAAGCGTGGCGCTTTC
TCATAGCTCACGCTGTAGGTATCTCAGTTCGGTGTAGGTCGTTCGCTCCAAGCTGGGCTGTGTGCACGAA
CCCCCCGTTCAGCCCGACCGCTGCGCCTTATCCGGTAACTATCGTCTTGAGTCCAACCCGGTAAGACACG
ACTTATCGCCACTGGCAGCAGCCACTGGTAACAGGATTAGCAGAGCGAGGTATGTAGGCGGTGCTACAGA
GTTCTTGAAGTGGTGGCCTAACTACGGCTACACTAGAAGAACAGTATTTGGTATCTGCGCTCTGCTGAAG
CCAGTTACCTTCGGAAAAAGAGTTGGTAGCTCTTGATCCGGCAAACAAACCACCGCTGGTAGCGGTGGTT
TTTTTGTTTGCAAGCAGCAGATTACGCGCAGAAAAAAAGGATCTCAAGAAGATCCTTTGATCTTTTCTAC
GGGGTCTGACGCTCAGTGGAACGAAAACTCACGTTAAGGGATTTTGGTCATGAGATTATCAAAAAGGATC
TTCACCTAGATCCTTTTAAATTAAAAATGAAGTTTTAAATCAATCTAAAGTATATATGAGTAAACTTGGT
CTGACAGTTACCAATGCTTAATCAGTGAGGCACCTATCTCAGCGATCTGTCTATTTCGTTCATCCATAGT
TGCCTGACTCCCCGTCGTGTAGATAACTACGATACGGGAGGGCTTACCATCTGGCCCCAGTGCTGCAATG
ATACCGCGAGACCCACGCTCACCGGCTCCAGATTTATCAGCAATAAACCAGCCAGCCGGAAGGGCCGAGC
GCAGAAGTGGTCCTGCAACTTTATCCGCCTCCATCCAGTCTATTAATTGTTGCCGGGAAGCTAGAGTAAG
TAGTTCGCCAGTTAATAGTTTGCGCAACGTTGTTGCCATTGCTACAGGCATCGTGGTGTCACGCTCGTCG
TTTGGTATGGCTTCATTCAGCTCCGGTTCCCAACGATCAAGGCGAGTTACATGATCCCCCATGTTGTGCA
AAAAAGCGGTTAGCTCCTTCGGTCCTCCGATCGTTGTCAGAAGTAAGTTGGCCGCAGTGTTATCACTCAT
GGTTATGGCAGCACTGCATAATTCTCTTACTGTCATGCCATCCGTAAGATGCTTTTCTGTGACTGGTGAG
TACTCAACCAAGTCATTCTGAGAATAGTGTATGCGGCGACCGAGTTGCTCTTGCCCGGCGTCAATACGGG
ATAATACCGCGCCACATAGCAGAACTTTAAAAGTGCTCATCATTGGAAAACGTTCTTCGGGGCGAAAACT
CTCAAGGATCTTACCGCTGTTGAGATCCAGTTCGATGTAACCCACTCGTGCACCCAACTGATCTTCAGCA
TCTTTTACTTTCACCAGCGTTTCTGGGTGAGCAAAAACAGGAAGGCAAAATGCCGCAAAAAAGGGAATAA
GGGCGACACGGAAATGTTGAATACTCATACTCTTCCTTTTTCAATATTATTGAAGCATTTATCAGGGTTA
TTGTCTCATGAGCGGATACATATTTGAATGTATTTAGAAAAATAAACAAATAGGGGTTCCGCGCACATTT
CCCCGAAAAGTGCCACCTGACGTCGA
