>Addgene plasmid #9008 | 1036 pcDNA3 Myr HA Akt1 | addgene partial sequence | sequence record 104233 | CMV-F 5'-CGCAAATGGGCGGTAGGCGTG-3'
AGCTCTCTGGCTAACTAGAGAACCCACTGCTTACTGGCTTATCGAAATTAATACGACTCACTATAGGGAG
ACCCAAGCTTCCCACCACCATGGGGAGCAGCAAGAGCAAGCCCAAGGACCCCAGCCAGCGCGCCTACGCC
TACGACGTGCCCGACTACGCCTCCCTCGGATCC
[713 nt withheld, positions 174-886]
