>Addgene plasmid #9008 | 1036 pcDNA3 Myr HA Akt1 | addgene partial sequence | sequence record 104234 | BGH-rev 5'-TAGAAGGCACAGTCGAGG-3'
TATAGAATAGGGCCCTCTAGATGCATGCTCGAGCGGCCGCCAGTGTGATGGATATCTGCAGAATTGGAGA
CCTTAACAATCTAAGAAGTTCGCAGCCATCAGCAGTTCCAGTGCAATTTCAGGTGCAATTGGGAATTCCA
CCGCCGCCTCA
[763 nt withheld, positions 152-914]
